Features (pLannotate 1.2.2; 29 found; start..end, strand, type, name):
    377..634     +  LTR            5' LTR (truncated): truncated 5' long terminal repeat (LTR) from HIV-1
    681..806     +  misc_feature   HIV-1 Ψ: packaging signal of human immunodeficiency virus type 1
    790..1128    +  CDS            HIV-1 gag (fragment): gag protein from human immunodeficiency virus 1; gag
   1303..1536    +  misc_feature   RRE: The Rev response element (RRE) of HIV-1 allows for Rev-dependent mRNA export from the nucleus to the cytoplasm.
   1611..2012    +  CDS            env (fragment): ENV_HV1H2 - Experimental evidence at protein level: Swiss-Prot protein existence level 1. [Transmembrane protein gp41]: Acts as a class I viral fusion protein. Under the current model, the protein has at least 3 conformational states: pre-fusion native state, pre-hairpin intermediate state, and post-fusion hairpin state. During fusion of viral and target intracellular membranes, the coiled coil regions (heptad repeats) assume a trimer-of-hairpins structure, positioning the fusion peptide in close proximity to the C-terminal region of the ectodomain. The formation of this structure appears to d
   2056..2173    +  misc_feature   cPPT/CTS: central polypurine tract and central termination sequence of HIV-1
   2215..2235    -  promoter       SV40 promoter (fragment): SV40 enhancer and early promoter
   2249..2519    +  protein_bind   tetracycline response element: contains seven copies of the tetracycline operator tetO tetracycline repressor TetR
   2530..2547    +  misc_feature   MCS (fragment): pUC18/19 multiple cloning site
   2547..2614    +  promoter       tight TRE promoter (fragment): Tet-responsive promoter PTight, consisting of seven tet operator sequences followed by the minimal CMV promoter
   2683..3738    +  CDS            Pou5f1: PO5F1_MOUSE - Also known as Oct-3, Oct-4, Otf-3, Otf3. Experimental evidence at protein level: Swiss-Prot protein existence level 1. Transcription factor that binds to the octamer motif (5'- ATTTGCAT-3') (PubMed:1972777, PubMed:1690859, PubMed:1967980, PubMed:17525163, PubMed:23376973). Forms a trimeric complex with SOX2 or SOX15 on DNA and controls the expression of a number of genes involved in embryonic development such as YES1, FGF4, UTF1 and ZFP206 (PubMed:15863505, PubMed:17097055, PubMed:17496161, PubMed:19740739). Critical for early embryogenesis and for embryonic stem cell pluripotenc
   3754..3806    +  CDS            P2A (fragment): 2A peptide from porcine teschovirus-1 polyprotein Eukaryotic ribosomes fail to insert a peptide bond between the Gly and Pro residues, yielding separate polypeptides.
   3910..4998    +  CDS            Sox17 (fragment): SOX17_MOUSE - Also known as Sox-17. Experimental evidence at protein level: Swiss-Prot protein existence level 1. [Isoform 2]: Has no DNA-binding activity, and does not function as transcriptional activator. From Mus musculus (Mouse).
   5014..5066    +  CDS            T2A (fragment): 2A peptide from Thosea asigna virus capsid protein Eukaryotic ribosomes fail to insert a peptide bond between the Gly and Pro residues, yielding separate polypeptides.
   5074..6522    +  CDS            Klf4: KLF4_MOUSE - Also known as Ezf, Gklf, Zie. Experimental evidence at protein level: Swiss-Prot protein existence level 1. Transcription factor; can act both as activator and as repressor. Binds the 5'-CACCC-3' core sequence. Binds to the promoter region of its own gene and can activate its own transcription. Regulates the expression of key transcription factors during embryonic development. Plays an important role in maintaining embryonic stem cells, and in preventing their differentiation. Required for establishing the barrier function of the skin and for postnatal maturation and maintenance o
   6539..7127    +  misc_feature   WPRE: woodchuck hepatitis virus posttranscriptional regulatory element
   7122..7232    +  CDS            nef (fragment): NEF_SIVS4 - Experimental evidence at protein level: Swiss-Prot protein existence level 1. Interferes with TCR signaling from the cell membrane. Interacts with CD247/TCRZ (TCR zeta chain) and exert potent down- regulation of cell surface TCR/CD3 complexes. From Simian immunodeficiency virus (isolate F236/smH4) (SIV-sm) (Simian immunodeficiency virus sooty mangabey monkey).
   7275..7455    +  LTR            5' LTR (truncated): truncated 5' long terminal repeat (LTR) from HIV-1
   7588..7692    +  promoter       AmpR promoter: bla
   7693..8553    +  CDS            AmpR: β-lactamase; bla; confers resistance to ampicillin, carbenicillin, and related antibiotics
   8724..9312    +  rep_origin     ori: high-copy-number ColE1/pMB1/pBR322/pUC origin of replication
   9495..9549    +  CDS            lacI (fragment): lac repressor; lacI; The lac repressor binds to the lac operator to inhibit transcription in E. coli. This inhibition can be relieved by adding lactose or isopropyl-β-D-thiogalactopyranoside (IPTG).
   9555..9648    +  rep_origin     SV40 ori (fragment): SV40 origin of replication
   9673..9710    +  CDS            lacI (fragment): lac repressor; lacI; The lac repressor binds to the lac operator to inhibit transcription in E. coli. This inhibition can be relieved by adding lactose or isopropyl-β-D-thiogalactopyranoside (IPTG).
   9723..9744    +  protein_bind   CAP binding site: CAP binding activates transcription in the presence of cAMP. E. coli catabolite activator protein
   9759..9789    +  promoter       lac promoter: promoter for the E. coli lac operon
   9797..9813    +  protein_bind   lac operator: The lac repressor binds to the lac operator to inhibit transcription in E. coli. This inhibition can be relieved by adding lactose or isopropyl-β-D-thiogalactopyranoside (IPTG). lac repressor encoded by lacI
   9847..9930    +  polyA_signal   SV40 poly(A) signal (fragment): SV40 polyadenylation signal
  10097..329     +  CDS            nef (fragment) (across the origin): NEF_HV1BR - Experimental evidence at protein level: Swiss-Prot protein existence level 1. Extracellular Nef protein targets CD4(+) T-lymphocytes for apoptosis by interacting with CXCR4 surface receptors (PubMed:14990729). From Human immunodeficiency virus type 1 group M subtype B (isolate BRU/LAI) (HIV-1).
>Addgene plasmid | pHAGE2-TetOminiCMV-Oct4-p2a-Sox2-17-t2a-Klf4 Sequencing Result | analyzer sequence | sequence record 379838
TGGAAGGGCTAATTCACTCCCAAAGAAGACAAGATATCCTTGATCTGTGGATCTACCACACACAAGGCTA
CTTCCCTGATTAGCAGAACTACACACCAGGGCCAGGGGTCAGATATCCACTGACCTTTGGATGGTGCTAC
AAGCTAGTACCAGTTGAGCCAGATAAGGTAGAAGAGGCCAATAAAGGAGAGAACACCAGCTTGTTACACC
CTGTGAGCCTGCATGGGATGGATGACCCGGAGAGAGAAGTGTTAGAGTGGAGGTTTGACAGCCGCCTAGC
ATTTCATCACGTGGCCCGAGAGCTGCATCCGGAGTACTTCAAGAACTGCTGATATCGAGCTTGCTACAAG
GGACTTTCCGCTGGGGACTTTCCAGGGAGGCGTGGCCTGGGCGGGACTGGGGAGTGGCGAGCCCTCAGAT
CCTGCATATAAGCAGCTGCTTTTTGCCTGTACTGGGTCTCTCTGGTTAGACCAGATCTGAGCCTGGGAGC
TCTCTGGCTAACTAGGGAACCCACTGCTTAAGCCTCAATAAAGCTTGCCTTGAGTGCTTCAAGTAGTGTG
TGCCCGTCTGTTGTGTGACTCTGGTAACTAGAGATCCCTCAGACCCTTTTAGTCAGTGTGGAAAATCTCT
AGCAGTGGCGCCCGAACAGGGACTTGAAAGCGAAAGGGAAACCAGAGGAGCTCTCTCGACGCAGGACTCG
GCTTGCTGAAGCGCGCACGGCAAGAGGCGAGGGGCGGCGACTGGTGAGTACGCCAAAAATTTTGACTAGC
GGAGGCTAGAAGGAGAGAGATGGGTGCGAGAGCGTCAGTATTAAGCGGGGGAGAATTAGATCGCGATGGG
AAAAAATTCGGTTAAGGCCAGGGGGAAAGAAAAAATATAAATTAAAACATATAGTATGGGCAAGCAGGGA
GCTAGAACGATTCGCAGTTAATCCTGGCCTGTTAGAAACATCAGAAGGCTGTAGACAAATACTGGGACAG
CTACAACCATCCCTTCAGACAGGATCAGAAGAACTTAGATCATTATATAATACAGTAGCAACCCTCTATT
GTGTGCATCAAAGGATAGAGATAAAAGACACCAAGGAAGCTTTAGACAAGATAGAGGAAGAGCAAAACAA
AAGTAAGACCACCGCACAGCAAGCGGCCGGCCGCTGATCTTCAGACCTGGAGGAGGAGATATGAGGGACA
ATTGGAGAAGTGAATTATATAAATATAAAGTAGTAAAAATTGAACCATTAGGAGTAGCACCCACCAAGGC
AAAGAGAAGAGTGGTGCAGAGAGAAAAAAGAGCAGTGGGAATAGGAGCTTTGTTCCTTGGGTTCTTGGGA
GCAGCAGGAAGCACTATGGGCGCAGCGTCAATGACGCTGACGGTACAGGCCAGACAATTATTGTCTGGTA
TAGTGCAGCAGCAGAACAATTTGCTGAGGGCTATTGAGGCGCAACAGCATCTGTTGCAACTCACAGTCTG
GGGCATCAAGCAGCTCCAGGCAAGAATCCTGGCTGTGGAAAGATACCTAAAGGATCAACAGCTCCTGGGG
ATTTGGGGTTGCTCTGGAAAACTCATTTGCACCACTGCTGTGCCTTGGAATGCTAGTTGGAGTAATAAAT
CTCTGGAACAGATTTGGAATCACACGACCTGGAGAGTGGGACAGAGAAATTAACAATTACACAAGCTTAA
TACACTCCTTAATTGAAGAATCGCAAAACCAGCAAGAAAAGAATGAACAAGAATTATTGGAATTAGATAA
ATGGGCAAGTTTGTGGAATTGGTTTAACATAACAAATTGGCTGTGGTATATAAAATTATTCATAATGATA
GTAGGAGGCTTGGTAGGTTTAAGAATAGTTTTTGCTGTACTTTCTATAGTGAATAGAGTTAGGCAGGGAT
ATTCACCATTATCGTTTCAGACCCACCTCCCAACCCCGAGGGGACCCGACAGGCCCGAAGGAATAGAAGA
AGAAGGTGGAGAGAGAGACAGAGACAGATCCATTCGATTAGTGAACGGATCTCGACGGTATCGCCGAATT
CACAAATGGCAGTATTCATCCACAATTTTAAAAGAAAAGGGGGGATTGGGGGGTACAGTGCAGGGGAAAG
AATAGTAGACATAATAGCAACAGACATACAAACTAAAGAATTACAAAAACAAATTACAAAAATTCAAAAT
TTTCGGGTTTATTACAGGGACAGCAGAGATCCAGTTTGGACTAGTCCACACCCTAACTGACACACTCGAG
TTTACCACTCCCTATCAGTGATAGAGAAAAGTGAAAGTCGAGTTTACCACTCCCTATCAGTGATAGAGAA
AAGTGAAAGTCGAGTTTACCACTCCCTATCAGTGATAGAGAAAAGTGAAAGTCGAGTTTACCACTCCCTA
TCAGTGATAGAGAAAAGTGAAAGTCGAGTTTACCACTCCCTATCAGTGATAGAGAAAAGTGAAAGTCGAG
TTTACCACTCCCTATCAGTGATAGAGAAAAGTGAAAGTCGAGTTTACCACTCCCTATCAGTGATAGAGAA
AAGTGAAAGTCGAGCTCGGTACCCGGGTCGAGGTAGGCATGTACGGTGGGAGGCCTATATAAGCAGAGCT
CGTTTAGTGAACCGTCAGATCGCCTGGAGACGCCATCCACGCTGTTTTGACCTCCATAGAAGACACCGGG
ACCGATCCAGCCTGCGGCCGCCATGGCTGGACACCTGGCTTCAGACTTCGCCTTCTCACCCCCACCAGGT
GGGGGTGATGGGTCAGCAGGGCTGGAGCCGGGCTGGGTGGATCCTCGAACCTGGCTAAGCTTCCAAGGGC
CTCCAGGTGGGCCTGGAATCGGACCAGGCTCAGAGGTATTGGGGATCTCCCCATGTCCGCCCGCATACGA
GTTCTGCGGAGGGATGGCATACTGTGGACCTCAGGTTGGACTGGGCCTAGTCCCCCAAGTTGGCGTGGAG
ACTTTGCAGCCTGAGGGCCAGGCAGGAGCACGAGTGGAAAGCAACTCAGAGGGAACCTCCTCTGAGCCCT
GTGCCGACCGCCCCAATGCCGTGAAGTTGGAGAAGGTGGAACCAACTCCCGAGGAGTCCCAGGACATGAA
AGCCCTGCAGAAGGAGCTAGAACAGTTTGCCAAGCTGCTGAAGCAGAAGAGGATCACCTTGGGGTACACC
CAGGCCGACGTGGGGCTCACCCTGGGCGTTCTCTTTGGAAAGGTGTTCAGCCAGACCACCATCTGTCGCT
TCGAGGCCTTGCAGCTCAGCCTTAAGAACATGTGTAAGCTGCGGCCCCTGCTGGAGAAGTGGGTGGAGGA
AGCCGACAACAATGAGAACCTTCAGGAGATATGCAAATCGGAGACCCTGGTGCAGGCCCGGAAGAGAAAG
CGAACTAGCATTGAGAACCGTGTGAGGTGGAGTCTGGAGACCATGTTTCTGAAGTGCCCGAAGCCCTCCC
TACAGCAGATCACTCACATCGCCAATCAGCTTGGGCTAGAGAAGGATGTGGTTCGAGTATGGTTCTGTAA
CCGGCGCCAGAAGGGCAAAAGATCAAGTATTGAGTATTCCCAACGAGAAGAGTATGAGGCTACAGGGACA
CCTTTCCCAGGGGGGGCTGTATCCTTTCCTCTGCCCCCAGGTCCCCACTTTGGCACCCCAGGCTATGGAA
GCCCCCACTTCACCACACTCTACTCAGTCCCTTTTCCTGAGGGCGAGGCCTTTCCCTCTGTTCCCGTCAC
TGCTCTGGGCTCTCCCATGCATTCAAACGCTAGCGGCAGCGGCGCCACGAACTTCTCTCTGTTAAAGCAA
GCAGGAGATGTTGAAGAAAACCCCGGGCCTGCTTGCATGTATAACATGATGGAGACGGAGCTGAAGCCGC
CGGGCCCGCAGCAAGCTTCGGGGGGCGGCGGCGGAGGAGGCAACGCCACGGCGGCGGCGACCGGCGGCAA
CCAGAAGAACAGCCCGGACCGCGTCAAGAGGCCCATGAACGCCTTCATGGTATGGTCCCGGGGGCAGCGG
CGTAAGATGGCCCAGGAGAACCCCAAGATGCACAACTCGGAGATCAGCAAGCGCCTGGGCGCGGAGTGGA
AAGCGTTGACCTTGGCAGAGAAGCGGCCGTTCATCGACGAGGCCAAGCGGCTGCGCGTGCTGCATATGCA
GGACCACCCCAACTACAAGTACCGGCCGCGGCGGCGCAAGCAGGTGAAGCGCATGAAGCGGGTGGAGGGA
GGCTTCCTGCACGCTCTCGTCGAGCCCCAGGCCGGCGCGCTTGGTCCCGAGGGCGGCCGCGTGGCCATGG
ATGGCCTGGGTCTGCCTTTCCCGGAGCCGGGCTATCCGGCCGGTCCTCCGCTGATGTCTCCGCACATGGG
CCCCCACTATCGGGACTGCCAGGGACTGGGCGCTCCCGCGCTCGACGGCTACCCTCTGCCCACTCCGGAC
ACATCCCCGCTGGATGGCGTGGAGCAGGACCCGGCTTTCTTTGCAGCCCCGCTGCCAGGGGACTGCCCGG
CGGCCGGCACCTACACTTACGCTCCAGTCTCGGACTATGCAGTGTCCGTAGAGCCGCCCGCTGGCCCCAT
GCGAGTGGGGCCGGACCCCTCGGGCCCTGCGATGCCGGGGATCCTGGCGCCCCCCAGCGCTCTGCACCTG
TACTACGGCGCGATGGGCTCGCCCGCCGCAAGTGCGGGGCGCGGTTTCCACGCGCAACCCCAGCAGCCGC
TGCAACCGCAGGCACCGCCCCCGCCACCGCAGCAGCAGCACCCAGCGCACGGCCCCGGGCAACCTTCGCC
CCCTCCCGAGGCTCTGCCCTGCCGGGATGGCACGGAATCCAACCAGCCCACTGAGCTCCTAGGGGAGGTG
GACCGCACGGAATTTGAACAGTATCTGCCCTTTGTGTATAAGCCCGAGATGGGTCTTCCCTACCAGGGAC
ACGACTGCGGAGTGAACCTCTCAGACAGCCACGGAGCCATTTCCTCCGTGGTGTCCGACGCTAGCTCAGC
GGTCTACTATTGCAACTACCCCGACATTGCATGCGGCTCCGGCGAGGGCAGGGGAAGTCTTCTAACATGC
GGGGACGTGGAGGAAAATCCCGGCCCACTCGAGATGAGGCAGCCACCTGGCGAGTCTGACATGGCTGTCA
GCGACGCTCTGCTCCCGTCCTTCTCCACGTTCGCGTCCGGCCCGGCGGGAAGGGAGAAGACACTGCGTCC
AGCAGGTGCCCCGACTAACCGTTGGCGTGAGGAACTCTCTCACATGAAGCGACTTCCCCCACTTCCCGGC
CGCCCCTACGACCTGGCGGCGACGGTGGCCACAGACCTGGAGAGTGGCGGAGCTGGTGCAGCTTGCAGCA
GTAACAACCCGGCCCTCCTAGCCCGGAGGGAGACCGAGGAGTTCAACGACCTCCTGGACCTAGACTTTAT
CCTTTCCAACTCGCTAACCCACCAGGAATCGGTGGCCGCCACCGTGACCACCTCGGCGTCAGCTTCATCC
TCGTCTTCCCCAGCGAGCAGCGGCCCTGCCAGCGCGCCCTCCACCTGCAGCTTCAGCTATCCGATCCGGG
CCGGGGGTGACCCGGGCGTGGCTGCCAGCAACACAGGTGGAGGGCTCCTCTACAGCCGAGAATCTGCGCC
ACCTCCCACGGCCCCCTTCAACCTGGCGGACATCAATGACGTGAGCCCCTCGGGCGGCTTCGTGGCTGAG
CTCCTGCGGCCGGAGTTGGACCCAGTATACATTCCGCCACAGCAGCCTCAGCCGCCAGGTGGCGGGCTGA
TGGGCAAGTTTGTGCTGAAGGCGTCTCTGACCACCCCTGGCAGCGAGTACAGCAGCCCTTCGGTCATCAG
TGTTAGCAAAGGAAGCCCAGACGGCAGCCACCCCGTGGTAGTGGCGCCCTACAGCGGTGGCCCGCCGCGC
ATGTGCCCCAAGATTAAGCAAGAGGCGGTCCCGTCCTGCACGGTCAGCCGGTCCCTAGAGGCCCATTTGA
GCGCTGGACCCCAGCTCAGCAACGGCCACCGGCCCAACACACACGACTTCCCCCTGGGGCGGCAGCTCCC
CACCAGGACTACCCCTACACTGAGTCCCGAGGAACTGCTGAACAGCAGGGACTGTCACCCTGGCCTGCCT
CTTCCCCCAGGATTCCATCCCCATCCGGGGCCCAACTACCCTCCTTTCCTGCCAGACCAGATGCAGTCAC
AAGTCCCCTCTCTCCATTATCAAGAGCTCATGCCACCGGGTTCCTGCCTGCCAGAGGAGCCCAAGCCAAA
GAGGGGAAGAAGGTCGTGGCCCCGGAAAAGAACAGCCACCCACACTTGTGACTATGCAGGCTGTGGCAAA
ACCTATACCAAGAGTTCTCATCTCAAGGCACACCTGCGAACTCACACAGGCGAGAAACCTTACCACTGTG
ACTGGGACGGCTGTGGGTGGAAATTCGCCCGCTCGGATGAACTGACCAGGCACTACCGCAAACACACAGG
GCACCGGCCCTTTCAGTGCCAGAAGTGCGACAGGGCCTTTTCCAGGTCGGACCACCTTGCCTTACACATG
AAGAGGCACTTTTAAATCGATAGATCCTAATCAACCTCTGGATTACAAAATTTGTGAAAGATTGACTGGT
ATTCTTAACTATGTTGCTCCTTTTACGCTATGTGGATACGCTGCTTTAATGCCTTTGTATCATGCTATTG
CTTCCCGTATGGCTTTCATTTTCTCCTCCTTGTATAAATCCTGGTTGCTGTCTCTTTATGAGGAGTTGTG
GCCCGTTGTCAGGCAACGTGGCGTGGTGTGCACTGTGTTTGCTGACGCAACCCCCACTGGTTGGGGCATT
GCCACCACCTGTCAGCTCCTTTCCGGGACTTTCGCTTTCCCCCTCCCTATTGCCACGGCGGAACTCATCG
CCGCCTGCCTTGCCCGCTGCTGGACAGGGGCTCGGCTGTTGGGCACTGACAATTCCGTGGTGTTGTCGGG
GAAATCATCGTCCTTTCCTTGGCTGCTCGCCTGTGTTGCCACCTGGATTCTGCGCGGGACGTCCTTCTGC
TACGTCCCTTCGGCCCTCAATCCAGCGGACCTTCCTTCCCGCGGCCTGCTGCCGGCTCTGCGGCCTCTTC
CGCGTCTTCGCCTTCGCCCTCAGACGAGTCGGATCTCCCTTTGGGCCGCCTCCCCGCCTGGTACCTTTAA
GACCAATGACTTACAAGGCAGCTGTAGATCTTAGCCACTTTTTAAAAGAAAAGGGGGGACTGGAAGGGCT
AATTCACTCCCAACGAAGACAAGATCACCTGCAGGACAGGCGCGCCCTGCTTTTTGCTTGTACTGGGTCT
CTCTGGTTAGACCAGATCTGAGCCTGGGAGCTCTCTGGCTAACTAGGGAACCCACTGCTTAAGCCTCAAT
AAAGCTTGCCTTGAGTGCTTCAAGTAGTGTGTGCCCGTCTGTTGTGTGACTCTGGTAACTAGAGATCCCT
CAGACCCTTTTAGTCAGTGTGGAAAATCTCTAGCACCCGGGCGATTAAGGAAAGGGCTAGATCATTCTTG
AAGACGAAAGGGCCTCGTGATACGCCTATTTTTATAGGTTAATGTCATGATAATAATGGTTTCTTAGACG
TCAGGTGGCACTTTTCGGGGAAATGTGCGCGGAACCCCTATTTGTTTATTTTTCTAAATACATTCAAATA
TGTATCCGCTCATGAGACAATAACCCTGATAAATGCTTCAATAATATTGAAAAAGGAAGAGTATGAGTAT
TCAACATTTCCGTGTCGCCCTTATTCCCTTTTTTGCGGCATTTTGCCTTCCTGTTTTTGCTCACCCAGAA
ACGCTGGTGAAAGTAAAAGATGCTGAAGATCAGTTGGGTGCACGAGTGGGTTACATCGAACTGGATCTCA
ACAGCGGTAAGATCCTTGAGAGTTTTCGCCCCGAAGAACGTTTTCCAATGATGAGCACTTTTAAAGTTCT
GCTATGTGGCGCGGTATTATCCCGTGTTGACGCCGGGCAAGAGCAACTCGGTCGCCGCATACACTATTCT
CAGAATGACTTGGTTGAGTACTCACCAGTCACAGAAAAGCATCTTACGGATGGCATGACAGTAAGAGAAT
TATGCAGTGCTGCCATAACCATGAGTGATAACACTGCGGCCAACTTACTTCTGACAACGATCGGAGGACC
GAAGGAGCTAACCGCTTTTTTGCACAACATGGGGGATCATGTAACTCGCCTTGATCGTTGGGAACCGGAG
CTGAATGAAGCCATACCAAACGACGAGCGTGACACCACGATGCCTGTAGCAATGGCAACAACGTTGCGCA
AACTATTAACTGGCGAACTACTTACTCTAGCTTCCCGGCAACAATTAATAGACTGGATGGAGGCGGATAA
AGTTGCAGGACCACTTCTGCGCTCGGCCCTTCCGGCTGGCTGGTTTATTGCTGATAAATCTGGAGCCGGT
GAGCGTGGGTCTCGCGGTATCATTGCAGCACTGGGGCCAGATGGTAAGCCCTCCCGTATCGTAGTTATCT
ACACGACGGGGAGTCAGGCAACTATGGATGAACGAAATAGACAGATCGCTGAGATAGGTGCCTCACTGAT
TAAGCATTGGTAACTGTCAGACCAAGTTTACTCATATATACTTTAGATTGATTTAAAACTTCATTTTTAA
TTTAAAAGGATCTAGGTGAAGATCCTTTTTGATAATCTCATGACCAAAATCCCTTAACGTGAGTTTTCGT
TCCACTGAGCGTCAGACCCCGTAGAAAAGATCAAAGGATCTTCTTGAGATCCTTTTTTTCTGCGCGTAAT
CTGCTGCTTGCAAACAAAAAAACCACCGCTACCAGCGGTGGTTTGTTTGCCGGATCAAGAGCTACCAACT
CTTTTTCCGAAGGTAACTGGCTTCAGCAGAGCGCAGATACCAAATACTGTTCTTCTAGTGTAGCCGTAGT
TAGGCCACCACTTCAAGAACTCTGTAGCACCGCCTACATACCTCGCTCTGCTAATCCTGTTACCAGTGGC
TGCTGCCAGTGGCGATAAGTCGTGTCTTACCGGGTTGGACTCAAGACGATAGTTACCGGATAAGGCGCAG
CGGTCGGGCTGAACGGGGGGTTCGTGCACACAGCCCAGCTTGGAGCGAACGACCTACACCGAACTGAGAT
ACCTACAGCGTGAGCTATGAGAAAGCGCCACGCTTCCCGAAGGGAGAAAGGCGGACAGGTATCCGGTAAG
CGGCAGGGTCGGAACAGGAGAGCGCACGAGGGAGCTTCCAGGGGGAAACGCCTGGTATCTTTATAGTCCT
GTCGGGTTTCGCCACCTCTGACTTGAGCGTCGATTTTTGTGATGCTCGTCAGGGGGGCGGAGCCTATGGA
AAAACGCCAGCAACGCGGCCTTTTTACGGTTCCTGGCCTTTTGCTGGCCTTTTGCTCACATGTTCTTTCC
TGCGTTATCCCCTGATTCTGTGGATAACCGTATTACCGCCTTTGAGTGAGCTGATACCGCTCGCCGCAGC
CGAACGACCGAGCGCAGCGAGTCAGTGAGCGAGGAAGCGGAAGAGCGCCCAATACGCAAACCGCCTCTCC
CCGCGCGTTGGCCGATTCATTAATGCAGCAAGCTCATGGCTGACTAATTTTTTTTATTTATGCAGAGGCC
GAGGCCGCCTCGGCCTCTGAGCTATTCCAGAAGTAGTGAGGAGGCTTTTTTGGAGGCCTAGGCTTTTGCA
AAAAGCTCCCCGTGGCACGACAGGTTTCCCGACTGGAAAGCGGGCAGTGAGCGCAACGCAATTAATGTGA
GTTAGCTCACTCATTAGGCACCCCAGGCTTTACACTTTATGCTTCCGGCTCGTATGTTGTGTGGAATTGT
GAGCGGATAACAATTTCACACAGGAAACAGCTATGACATGATTACGAATTTCACAAATAAAGCATTTTTT
TCACTGCATTCTAGTTGTGGTTTGTCCAAACTCATCAATGTATCTTATCATGTCTGGATCAACTGGATAA
CTCAAGCTAACCAAAATCATCCCAAACTTCCCACCCCATACCCTATTACCACTGCCAATTACCTGTGGTT
TCATTTACTCTAAACCTGTGATTCCTCTGAATTATTTTCATTTTAAAGAAATTGTATTTGTTAAATATGT
ACTACAAACTTAGTAGT
